Addgene plasmid #57260: Dronpa-Alpha-Actinin-19
Purpose: Localization: Alpha Actinin, Excitation: 503, Emission: 518
Depositing lab: Michael Davidson. Depositing organization: Florida State University, Tallahassee.
Backbone
  Vector backbone: Dronpa
  Backbone size w/o insert (bp): 4750
  Vector type: Mammalian Expression
  Selectable markers: Neomycin (select with G418)
Growth in bacteria
  Bacterial resistance: Kanamycin, 50 μg/mL
  Growth temperature: 37°C
  Growth strain: DH5alpha
  Copy number: High Copy
Gene/Insert
  Gene/Insert name: Alpha-Actinin (alt name: NM_001102.3)
  Species: H. sapiens (human)
  Entrez Gene: ACTN1 (a.k.a. BDPLT15)
  Promoter: CMV
  Tag / fusion protein: Dronpa
  Cloning method: Unknown
  Sequencing primers: 5′ CMV-F; 3′ SV40pA-R
Terms and licenses: Academic/Nonprofit Terms; Industry Terms
Depositor comments: . Excitation = 503; Emission = 518
How to cite: Dronpa-Alpha-Actinin-19 was a gift from Michael Davidson (Addgene plasmid # 57260 ; http://n2t.net/addgene:57260 ; RRID:Addgene_57260)
