[The description below was written by a language model from this plasmid's Addgene catalogue record.]
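Description:
Dronpa-Alpha-Actinin-19 is a mammalian expression plasmid that produces human alpha-actinin (ACTN1, corresponding to the NM_001102.3 transcript) fused to the fluorescent protein Dronpa. It is built on a Dronpa vector backbone of about 4.75 kb without the insert. It is maintained in E. coli as a high-copy plasmid under kanamycin selection, and it carries a neomycin resistance marker so that transfected mammalian cells can be selected with G418. No feature table accompanies the record, so the origin of replication and the exact layout of the resistance cassette are not specified. The listed sequencing primers indicate that the expression unit lies between the CMV promoter and an SV40 polyadenylation signal.

The CMV promoter gives strong constitutive transcription of the fusion in most mammalian cell lines. Dronpa is a green-emitting fluorescent protein, listed here with excitation at 503 nm and emission at 518 nm. It is generally known for reversible photoswitching between bright and dark states, which makes it useful for tracking protein movement and for some super-resolution imaging approaches. Alpha-actinin is an actin-crosslinking protein found in stress fibres and focal adhesions, and the stated purpose of the construct is as an alpha-actinin localization marker, labelling these structures in live or fixed cells. The record does not state whether Dronpa sits at the N- or C-terminus of alpha-actinin. It also does not explain the "19" in the name, which may refer to a linker length, and the cloning method is recorded as unknown.
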