>Addgene plasmid #57260 | Dronpa-Alpha-Actinin-19 | depositor partial sequence | sequence record 88397 | insert sequence
GACGTCAGATCCGCTAGCGCTACCGGACTCAGATCTCGAGCTCAAGCTTCGCACCATCATGGACCATTAT
GATTCTCAGCAAACCAACGATTACATGCAGCCAGAAGAGGACTGGGACCGGGACCTGCTCCTGGACCCGG
CCTGGGAGAAGCAGCAGAGAAAGACATTCACGGCATGGTGTAACTCCCACCTCCGGAAGGCGGGGACACA
GATCGAGAACATCGAAGAGGACTTCCGGGATGGCCTGAAGCTCATGCTGCTGCTGGAGGTCATCTCAGGT
GAACGCTTGGCCAAGCCAGAGCGAGGCAAGATGAGAGTGCACAAGATCTCCAACGTCAACAAGGCCCTGG
ATTTCATAGCCAGCAAAGGCGTCAAACTGGTGTCCATCGGAGCCGAAGAAATCGTGGATGGGAATGTGAA
GATGACCCTGGGCATGATCTGGACCATCATCCTGCGCTTTGCCATCCAGGACATCTCCGTGGAAGAGACT
TCAGCCAAGGAAGGGCTGCTCCTGTGGTGTCAGAGAAAGACAGCCCCTTACAAAAATGTCAACATCCAGA
ACTTCCACATAAGCTGGAAGGATGGCCTCGGCTTCTGTGCTTTGATCCACCGACACCGGCCCGAGCTGAT
TGACTACGGGAAGCTGCGGAAGGATGATCCACTCACAAATCTGAATACGGCTTTTGACGTGGCAGAGAAG
TACCTGGACATCCCCAAGATGCTGGATGCCGAAGACATCGTTGGAACTGCCCGACCGGATGAGAAAGCCA
TCATGACTTACGTGTCTAGCTTCTACCACGCCTTCTCTGGAGCCCAGAAGGCGGAGACAGCAGCCAATCG
CATCTGCAAGGTGTTGGCCGTCAACCAGGAGAACGAGCAGCTTATGGAAGACTACGAGAAGCTGGCCAGT
GATCTGTTGGAGTGGATCCGCCGCACAATCCCGTGGCTGGAGAACCGGGTGCCCGAGAACACCATGCATG
CCATGCAACAGAAGCTGGAGGACTTCCGGGACTACCGGCGCCTGCACAAGCCGCCCAAGGTGCAGGAGAA
GTGCCAGCTGGAGATCAACTTCAACACGCTGCAGACCAAGCTGCGGCTCAGCAACCGGCCTGCCTTCATG
CCCTCTGAGGGCAGGATGGTCTCGGACATCAACAATGCCTGGGGCTGCCTGGAGCAGGTGGAGAAGGGCT
ATGAGGAGTGGTTGCTGAATGAGATCCGGAGGCTGGAGCGACTGGACCACCTGGCAGAGAAGTTCCGGCA
GAAGGCCTCCATCCACGAGGCCTGGACTGACGGCAAAGAGGCCATGCTGCGACAGAAGGACTATGAGACC
GCCACCCTCTCGGAGATCAAGGCCTTGCTCAAGAAGCATGAGGCCTTCGAGAGTGACCTGGCTGCCCACC
AGGACCGTGTGGAGCAGATTGCCGCCATCGCACAGGAGCTCAATGAGCTGGACTATTATGACTCACCCAG
TGTCAACGCCCGTTGCCAAAAGATCTGTGACCAGTGGGACAATCTGGGGGCCCTAACTCAGAAGCGAAGG
GAAGCTCTGGAGCGGACCGAGAAACTGCTGGAGACCATTGACCAGCTGTACTTGGAGTATGCCAAGCGGG
CTGCACCCTTCAACAACTGGATGGAGGGGGCCATGGAGGACCTGCAGGACACCTTCATTGTGCACACCAT
TGAGGAGATCCAGGGACTGACCACAGCCCATGAGCAGTTCAAGGCCACCCTCCCTGATGCCGACAAGGAG
CGCCTGGCCATCCTGGGCATCCACAATGAGGTGTCCAAGATTGTCCAGACCTACCACGTCAATATGGCGG
GCACCAACCCCTACACAACCATCACGCCTCAGGAGATCAATGGCAAATGGGACCACGTGCGGCAGCTGGT
GCCTCGGAGGGACCAAGCTCTGACGGAGGAGCATGCCCGACAGCAGCACAATGAGAGGCTACGCAAGCAG
TTTGGAGCCCAGGCCAATGTCATCGGGCCCTGGATCCAGACCAAGATGGAGGAGATCGGGAGGATCTCCA
TTGAGATGCATGGGACCCTGGAGGACCAGCTCAGCCACCTGCGGCAGTATGAGAAGAGCATCGTCAACTA
CAAGCCAAAGATTGATCAGCTGGAGGGCGACCACCAGCTCATCCAGGAGGCGCTCATCTTCGACAACAAG
CACACCAACTACACCATGGAGCACATCCGTGTGGGCTGGGAGCAGCTGCTCACCACCATCGCCAGGACCA
TCAATGAGGTAGAGAACCAGATCCTGACCCGGGATGCCAAGGGCATCAGCCAGGAGCAGATGAATGAGTT
CCGGGCCTCCTTCAACCACTTTGACCGGAAGAAGACAGGCATGATGGACACGGATGATTTCCGCGCCTGC
CTGATCTCCATGGGTTACAACATGGGAGAAGCAGAATTTGCCCGCATCATGAGCATTGTGGACCCCAACC
GCCTGGGGGTAGTGACATTCCAGGCCTTCATTGACTTCATGTCCCGCGAGACAGCCGACACAGATACAGC
AGACCAAGTCATGGCTTCCTTCAAGATCCTGGCTGGGGACAAGAACTACATTACCATGGACGAGCTGCGC
CGCGAGCTGCCACCCGACCAGGCTGAGTACTGCATCGCGCGGATGGCCCCCTACACCGGCCCCGACTCCG
TGCCAGGTGCTCTGGACTACATGTCCTTCTCCACGGCGCTGTACGGCGAGAGTGACCTCAAGCTTCGAAT
TCTGCAGTCGACGGTACCGCGGGCCCGGGATCCACCGGTCGCCACCATGGTGAGTGTGATTAAACCAGAC
ATGAAGATCAAGCTGCGTATGGAAGGCGCTGTAAATGGACACCCGTTCGCGATTGAAGGAGTTGGCCTTG
GGAAGCCTTTCGAGGGAAAACAGAGTATGGACCTTAAAGTCAAAGAAGGCGGACCTCTGCCTTTCGCCTA
TGACATCTTGACAACTGTGTTCTGTTACGGCAACAGGGTATTCGCCAAATACCCAGAAAATATAGTAGAC
TATTTCAAGCAGTCGTTTCCTGAGGGCTACTCTTGGGAACGAAGCATGAATTACGAAGACGGGGGCATTT
GTAACGCGACAAACGACATAACCCTGGATGGTGACTGTTATATCTATGAAATTCGATTTGATGGTGTGAA
CTTTCCTGCCAATGGTCCAGTTATGCAGAAGAGGACTGTGAAATGGGAGCCATCCACTGAGAAATTGTAT
GTGCGTGATGGAGTGCTGAAGGGTGATGTTAACATGGCTCTGTCGCTTGAAGGAGGTGGCCATTACCGAT
GTGACTTCAAAACTACTTATAAAGCTAAGAAGGTTGTCCAGTTGCCAGACTATCACTTTGTGGACCACCA
CATTGAGATTAAAAGCCACGACAAAGATTACAGTAATGTTAATCTGCATGAGCACGCCGAAGCGCATTCT
GAGCTGCCGAGGCAGGCCAAGTAATGATAGGCGGCCGCGACTCTAGATCATAATCAGCCATAC
