>Addgene plasmid #57260 | Dronpa-Alpha-Actinin-19 | addgene partial sequence | sequence record 106336 | CMV-F 5'-CGCAAATGGGCGGTAGGCGTG-3'
TTTAGTGAACCGTCAGATCCGCTAGCGCTACCGGACTCAGATCTCGAGCTCAAGCTTCGCACCATCATGG
ACCATTATGATTCTCAGCAAACCAACGATTACATGCAGCCAGAAGAGGACTGGGACCGGGACCTGCTCCT
GGACCCGGCCTGGGAGAAGCAGCAGAGAAAGACATTCACGGCATGGTGTAACTCCCACCTCCGGAAGGCG
GGGACACAGATCGAGAACATCGAAGAGGACTTCCGGGATGGCCTGAAGCTCATGCTGCTGCTGGAGGTCA
TCTCAGGTGAACGCTTGGCCAAGCCAGAGCGAGGCAAGATGAGAGTGCACAAGATCTCCAACGTCAACAA
GGCCCTGGATTTCATAGCCAGCAAAGGCGTCAAACTGGTGTCCATCGGAGCCGAAGAAATCGTGGATGGG
AATGTGAAGATGACCCTGGGCATGATCTGGACCATCATCCTGCGCTTTGCCATCCAGGACATCTCCGTGG
AAGAGACTTCAGCCAAGGAAGGGCTGCTCCTGTGGTGTCAGAGAAAGACAGCCCCTTACAAAAATGTCAA
CATCCAGAACTTCCACATAAGCTGGAAGGATGGCCTCGGCTTCTGTGCTTTGATCCACCGACACCGGCCC
GAGCTGATTGACTACGGGAAGCTGCGGAAGGATGATCCACTCACAAATCTGAATACGGCTTTTGACGTGG
CAGAGAAGTACCTGGACATCCCCAAGATGCTGGATGCCGAAGACATCGTTGGAACTGCCCGACCGGATGA
GAAAGCCATCATGACTTACGTGTCTAGCTTCTACCACGCCTTCTCTGGAGCCCAGAAGGCGGAGACAGCA
GCCAATCGCATCTGCAAGGTGTTGGCCGTCAACCAGGAGAACGA
